Addgene plasmid #161415: pDONR221-SLCO5A1_STOP
Purpose: Gateway entry clone with codon-optimized ORF sequence for subcloning into custom expression vectors. Contains a STOP codon at the end of the codon-optimized ORF sequence.
Depositing lab: RESOLUTE Consortium & Giulio Superti-Furga. Depositing organization: CeMM Research Center for Molecular Medicine. Publication: The RESOLUTE consortium: unlocking SLC transporters for drug discovery. Superti-Furga G, Lackner D, Wiedmer T, Ingles-Prieto A, Barbosa B, Girardi E, Goldmann U, Gurtl B, Klavins K, Klimek C, Lindinger S, Lineiro-Retes E, Muller AC, Onstein S, Redinger G, Reil D, Sedlyarov V, Wolf G, Crawford M, Everley R, ... Steppan CM. Nat Rev Drug Discov. 2020 Jul;19(7):429-430. doi: 10.1038/d41573-020-00056-6. PubMed 32265506.
Backbone
  Vector backbone: pDONR221
  Backbone manufacturer: ThermoFisher Scientific
  Backbone size w/o insert (bp): 2550
  Vector type: Mammalian Expression
Growth in bacteria
  Bacterial resistance: Kanamycin, 50 μg/mL
  Growth temperature: 37°C
  Growth strain: NEB Stable
  Copy number: High Copy
Gene/Insert
  Gene/Insert name: SLCO5A1 (alt name: OATPRP4, OATP-J, OATP5A1, SLC21A15)
  Species: H. sapiens (human)
  Insert size (bp): 2547
  Entrez Gene: SLCO5A1 (a.k.a. OATP-J, OATP-RP4, OATP5A1, OATPJ, OATPRP4, SLC21A15)
  Cloning method: Gateway Cloning
  Sequencing primers: 5′ M13-fwd; 3′ M13-rev
Terms and licenses: Academic/Nonprofit Terms; Industry Terms
Depositor comments: This plasmid contains a STOP codon at the end of the codon-optimized ORF. For the version of this plasmid that does not contain a STOP codon, please see Addgene plasmid 132249 For more information on the full Resolute plasmid collection, please see www.addgene.org/depositor-collections/re-solute/. Please provide your feedback on this plasmid to the RESOLUTE consortium by filling out their RESOLUTE repository feedback form: https://forms.office.com/Pages/ResponsePage.aspx?id=0e05yklzmkS7rjFGQL4N7z4feCLQvEJAmVcOCM_u885UN1JJRko0Ukg4TVQwNTZLOUxPQVJWT1NHUCQlQCN0PWcu
How to cite: pDONR221-SLCO5A1_STOP was a gift from RESOLUTE Consortium & Giulio Superti-Furga (Addgene plasmid # 161415 ; http://n2t.net/addgene:161415 ; RRID:Addgene_161415)
