[The description below was written by a language model from this plasmid's Addgene catalogue record and pLannotate feature annotations shown in this document.]
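Description:
pDONR221-SLCO5A1_STOP is a Gateway entry clone built on the pDONR221 backbone, carrying a codon-optimized open reading frame for human SLCO5A1 (also known as OATP5A1, OATP-J, OATPRP4 or SLC21A15), a member of the solute carrier organic anion transporter family. The sequenced plasmid is about 5.1 kb. It is maintained in E. coli through a high-copy ColE1/pUC-type origin and selected with kanamycin via an aminoglycoside phosphotransferase (KanR) gene. Although the catalogue lists the vector type as mammalian expression, the feature table shows no eukaryotic promoter or polyadenylation signal, so the plasmid is a shuttle for the ORF rather than an expression vector in its own right.

The roughly 2.5 kb SLCO5A1 coding sequence sits between attL1 and attL2 sites, the recombination sites used by LR Clonase to transfer an insert directionally into any attR-containing destination vector. This version retains a stop codon at the end of the ORF, so it suits destination vectors that express the native protein or add N-terminal tags; C-terminal fusions would not be read through, and the depositor notes that a companion clone without the stop codon exists for that purpose. Backbone elements include rrnB T1 and T2 transcription terminators upstream of the cassette, which insulate the insert from read-through transcription, a T7 promoter beyond attL2 oriented back toward the insert, and short annotated lacI and lacZα fragments that are probably backbone remnants with no functional role. M13 forward and reverse primer sites flank the cassette for sequence verification. The clone belongs to a consortium collection of solute carrier transporter ORFs intended for subcloning into custom expression vectors for transporter research and drug discovery.
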