Features (pLannotate 1.2.2; 10 found; start..end, strand, type, name):
      1..100     +  protein_bind   attL1: mutant version of attL; recombination site for the Gateway® LR reaction LR Clonase™
    106..2649    +  CDS            SLCO5A1: SO5A1_HUMAN - Also known as OATP5A1, SLC21A15. Experimental evidence at transcript level: Swiss-Prot protein existence level 2. From Homo sapiens (Human).
   2654..2753    -  protein_bind   attL2: mutant version of attL; recombination site for the Gateway® LR reaction LR Clonase™
   2771..2789    -  promoter       T7 promoter: promoter for bacteriophage T7 RNA polymerase
   2923..3732    +  CDS            KanR: aminoglycoside phosphotransferase; aph(3')-Ia; confers resistance to kanamycin in bacteria or G418 (Geneticin®) in eukaryotes
   3879..4467    +  rep_origin     ori: high-copy-number ColE1/pMB1/pBR322/pUC origin of replication
   4650..4742    +  CDS            lacI (fragment): lac repressor; lacI; The lac repressor binds to the lac operator to inhibit transcription in E. coli. This inhibition can be relieved by adding lactose or isopropyl-β-D-thiogalactopyranoside (IPTG).
   4797..4824    -  terminator     rrnB T2 terminator: transcription terminator T2 from the E. coli rrnB gene
   4956..4999    +  terminator     rrnB T1 terminator: Escherichia coli rrnB; transcription terminator T1 from the E. coli rrnB gene
   5046..5082    -  CDS            lacZα (fragment): LacZα fragment of β-galactosidase; lacZ fragment
>Addgene plasmid #161415 | pDONR221-SLCO5A1_STOP | addgene full sequence | sequence record 382440 | Addgene NGS Result
CAAATAATGATTTTATTTTGACTGATAGTGACCTGTTCGTTGCAACACATTGATGAGCAATGCTTTTTTA
TAATGCCAACTTTGTACAAAAAAGCAGGCTCCACCATGGATGAGGGCACCGGCCTGCAGCCAGGAGCAGG
AGAGCAGCTGGAGGCACCAGCAACCGCCGAGGCAGTGCAGGAGCGGTGCGAGCCTGAGACACTGAGATCT
AAGAGCCTGCCAGTGCTGAGCTCCGCCAGCTGCAGGCCATCCCTGTCTCCTACCTCCGGCGATGCCAATC
CTGCCTTCGGCTGCGTGGACTCTAGCGGCCACCAGGAGCTGAAGCAGGGACCTAACCCACTGGCACCAAG
CCCTTCCGCCCCATCTACCAGCGCCGGACTGGGCGATTGTAATCACAGGGTGGACCTGTCTAAGACATTC
AGCGTGTCCTCTGCCCTGGCCATGCTGCAGGAGCGGAGATGCCTGTACGTGGTGCTGACCGATTCCCGCT
GTTTTCTGGTGTGCATGTGCTTCCTGACCTTCATCCAGGCCCTGATGGTGAGCGGCTACCTGAGCTCCGT
GATCACCACAATCGAGAGGCGCTATTCCCTGAAGTCTAGCGAGAGCGGCCTGCTGGTGTCCTGCTTCGAC
ATCGGCAACCTGGTGGTGGTGGTGTTTGTGAGCTACTTCGGAGGAAGAGGCCGGAGACCACTGTGGCTGG
CAGTGGGAGGACTGCTGATCGCCTTTGGCGCCGCCCTGTTCGCACTGCCACACTTTATCTCCCCCCCTTA
TCAGATCCAGGAGCTGAACGCCTCTGCCCCAAATGATGGACTGTGCCAGGGAGGAAATTCTACCGCCACA
CTGGAGCCACCAGCATGTCCAAAGGACAGCGGAGGAAACAATCACTGGGTGTATGTGGCCCTGTTCATCT
GCGCCCAGATCCTGATCGGCATGGGCTCCACCCCTATCTACACACTGGGCCCAACCTATCTGGACGATAA
CGTGAAGAAGGAGAATTCCTCTCTGTACCTGGCCATCATGTATGTGATGGGCGCCCTGGGACCAGCAGTG
GGATACCTGCTGGGCGGCCTGCTGATCGGCTTTTATGTGGATCCTAGGAACCCAGTGCACCTGGATCAGA
ATGACCCTCGCTTCATCGGCAACTGGTGGAGCGGCTTTCTGCTGTGCGCCATCGCCATGTTTCTGGTCAT
CTTCCCAATGTTCACCTTTCCCAAGAAGCTGCCTCCAAGGCACAAGAAGAAGAAGAAGAAGAAGTTCAGC
GTGGATGCCGTGAGCGACGATGACGTGCTGAAGGAGAAGAGCAACAATTCCGAGCAGGCCGACAAGAAGG
TGAGCTCCATGGGCTTTGGCAAGGATGTGCGCGACCTGCCTAGGGCAGCCGTGAGAATCCTGTCTAACAT
GACCTTCCTGTTCGTGAGCCTGTCTTACACAGCCGAGAGCGCCATCGTGACAGCCTTTATCACCTTCATC
CCAAAGTTCATCGAGTCCCAGTTTGGCATCCCCGCCTCTAATGCCAGCATCTACACCGGCGTGATCATCG
TGCCAAGCGCCGGAGTGGGAATCGTGCTGGGCGGCTATATCATCAAGAAGCTGAAGCTGGGAGCAAGGGA
GTCCGCCAAGCTGGCCATGATCTGCTCCGGCGTGTCTCTGCTGTGCTTTTCTACCCTGTTCATCGTGGGC
TGCGAGAGCATCAACCTGGGCGGCATCAATATCCCTTACACCACAGGCCCAAGCCTGACAATGCCCCACC
GCAACCTGACCGGCTCCTGCAACGTGAATTGCGGCTGTAAGATCCACGAGTACGAGCCCGTGTGCGGATC
CGACGGAATCACCTATTTCAATCCATGCCTGGCAGGATGCGTGAACTCCGGAAATCTGTCTACAGGCATC
CGGAACTATACCGAGTGCACATGCGTGCAGTCCAGACAGGTCATCACCCCCCCTACAGTGGGCCAGAGGT
CTCAGCTGCGCGTGGTCATCGTGAAGACCTACCTGAACGAGAATGGCTATGCCGTGAGCGGCAAGTGCAA
GCGGACCTGTAACACACTGATCCCCTTCCTGGTGTTCCTGTTTATCGTGACCTTTATCACAGCATGCGCA
CAGCCAAGCGCCATCATCGTGACACTGAGGTCCGTGGAGGATGAGGAGCGCCCTTTCGCCCTGGGCATGC
AGTTTGTGCTGCTGCGGACACTGGCCTACATCCCAACCCCCATCTATTTCGGCGCCGTGATCGACACCAC
ATGTATGCTGTGGCAGCAGGAGTGCGGAGTGCAGGGATCTTGTTGGGAGTACAACGTGACCAGCTTCAGA
TTCGTGTACTTCGGACTGGCAGCAGGCCTGAAGTTTGTGGGCTTCATCTTTATCTTCCTGGCCTGGTACA
GCATCAAGTATAAGGAGGATGGACTGCAGAGGCGCCGGCAGCGGGAGTTCCCCCTGAGCACCGTGTCCGA
GAGAGTGGGACACCCAGACAATGCCAGAACAAGGTCCTGCCCTGCCTTCTCTACCCAGGGCGAGTTTCAC
GAGGAGACAGGCCTGCAGAAGGGCATCCAGTGTGCCGCCCAGACATACCCTGGCCCATTTCCAGAGGCAA
TCTCTAGCTCCGCCGACCCAGGCCTGGAGGAGTCCCCTGCCGCCCTGGAGCCACCCTCTTAAGACCCAGC
TTTCTTGTACAAAGTTGGCATTATAAGAAAGCATTGCTTATCAATTTGTTGCAACGAACAGGTCACTATC
AGTCAAAATAAAATCATTATTTGCCATCCAGCTGATATCCCCTATAGTGAGTCGTATTACATGGTCATAG
CTGTTTCCTGGCAGCTCTGGCCCGTGTCTCAAAATCTCTGATGTTACATTGCACAAGATAAAAATATATC
ATCATGAACAATAAAACTGTCTGCTTACATAAACAGTAATACAAGGGGTGTTATGAGCCATATTCAACGG
GAAACGTCGAGGCCGCGATTAAATTCCAACATGGATGCTGATTTATATGGGTATAAATGGGCTCGCGATA
ATGTCGGGCAATCAGGTGCGACAATCTATCGCTTGTATGGGAAGCCCGATGCGCCAGAGTTGTTTCTGAA
ACATGGCAAAGGTAGCGTTGCCAATGATGTTACAGATGAGATGGTCAGACTAAACTGGCTGACGGAATTT
ATGCCTCTTCCGACCATCAAGCATTTTATCCGTACTCCTGATGATGCATGGTTACTCACCACTGCGATCC
CCGGAAAAACAGCATTCCAGGTATTAGAAGAATATCCTGATTCAGGTGAAAATATTGTTGATGCGCTGGC
AGTGTTCCTGCGCCGGTTGCATTCGATTCCTGTTTGTAATTGTCCTTTTAACAGCGATCGCGTATTTCGT
CTCGCTCAGGCGCAATCACGAATGAATAACGGTTTGGTTGATGCGAGTGATTTTGATGACGAGCGTAATG
GCTGGCCTGTTGAACAAGTCTGGAAAGAAATGCATAAACTTTTGCCATTCTCACCGGATTCAGTCGTCAC
TCATGGTGATTTCTCACTTGATAACCTTATTTTTGACGAGGGGAAATTAATAGGTTGTATTGATGTTGGA
CGAGTCGGAATCGCAGACCGATACCAGGATCTTGCCATCCTATGGAACTGCCTCGGTGAGTTTTCTCCTT
CATTACAGAAACGGCTTTTTCAAAAATATGGTATTGATAATCCTGATATGAATAAATTGCAGTTTCATTT
GATGCTCGATGAGTTTTTCTAATCAGAATTGGTTAATTGGTTGTAACACTGGCAGAGCATTACGCTGACT
TGACGGGACGGCGCAAGCTCATGACCAAAATCCCTTAACGTGAGTTACGCGTCGTTCCACTGAGCGTCAG
ACCCCGTAGAAAAGATCAAAGGATCTTCTTGAGATCCTTTTTTTCTGCGCGTAATCTGCTGCTTGCAAAC
AAAAAAACCACCGCTACCAGCGGTGGTTTGTTTGCCGGATCAAGAGCTACCAACTCTTTTTCCGAAGGTA
ACTGGCTTCAGCAGAGCGCAGATACCAAATACTGTTCTTCTAGTGTAGCCGTAGTTAGGCCACCACTTCA
AGAACTCTGTAGCACCGCCTACATACCTCGCTCTGCTAATCCTGTTACCAGTGGCTGCTGCCAGTGGCGA
TAAGTCGTGTCTTACCGGGTTGGACTCAAGACGATAGTTACCGGATAAGGCGCAGCGGTCGGGCTGAACG
GGGGGTTCGTGCACACAGCCCAGCTTGGAGCGAACGACCTACACCGAACTGAGATACCTACAGCGTGAGC
TATGAGAAAGCGCCACGCTTCCCGAAGGGAGAAAGGCGGACAGGTATCCGGTAAGCGGCAGGGTCGGAAC
AGGAGAGCGCACGAGGGAGCTTCCAGGGGGAAACGCCTGGTATCTTTATAGTCCTGTCGGGTTTCGCCAC
CTCTGACTTGAGCGTCGATTTTTGTGATGCTCGTCAGGGGGGCGGAGCCTATGGAAAAACGCCAGCAACG
CGGCCTTTTTACGGTTCCTGGCCTTTTGCTGGCCTTTTGCTCACATGTTCTTTCCTGCGTTATCCCCTGA
TTCTGTGGATAACCGTATTACCGCCTTTGAGTGAGCTGATACCGCTCGCCGCAGCCGAACGACCGAGCGC
AGCGAGTCAGTGAGCGAGGAAGCGGAAGAGCGCCCAATACGCAAACCGCCTCTCCCCGCGCGTTGGCCGA
TTCATTAATGCAGCTGGCACGACAGGTTTCCCGACTGGAAAGCGGGCAGTGAGCGCAACGCAATTAATAC
GCGTACCGCTAGCCAGGAAGAGTTTGTAGAAACGCAAAAAGGCCATCCGTCAGGATGGCCTTCTGCTTAG
TTTGATGCCTGGCAGTTTATGGCGGGCGTCCTGCCCGCCACCCTCCGGGCCGTTGCTTCACAACGTTCAA
ATCCGCTCCCGGCGGATTTGTCCTACTCAGGAGAGCGTTCACCGACAAACAACAGATAAAACGAAAGGCC
CAGTCTTCCGACTGAGCCTTTCGTTTTATTTGATGCCTGGCAGTTCCCTACTCTCGCGTTAACGCTAGCA
TGGATGTTTTCCCAGTCACGACGTTGTAAAACGACGGCCAGTCTTAAGCTCGGGCCC
